Addgene plasmid #167677: pRU51
Purpose: Final destination vector for single Gateway LR reaction
Depositing lab: Niko Geldner. Depositing organization: Universite de Lausanne (UNIL). Publication: Combined fluorescent seed selection and multiplex CRISPR/Cas9 assembly for fast generation of multiple Arabidopsis mutants. Ursache R, Fujita S, Denervaud Tendon V, Geldner N. Plant Methods. 2021 Oct 30;17(1):111. doi: 10.1186/s13007-021-00811-9. PubMed 34717688.
Backbone
  Vector backbone: pDe-CAS9
  Vector type: CRISPR
  Selectable markers: FastRed seed selection
Growth in bacteria
  Bacterial resistance: Chloramphenicol and Spectinomycin, 25 & 50 μg/mL
  Growth temperature: 37°C
  Growth strain: ccdB Survival
  Copy number: High Copy
Gene/Insert
  Gene/Insert name: PcUB4-2::spCas9
  Species: Streptococcus pyogenes
  Cloning method: Gateway Cloning
  Sequencing primers: 5′ gcggataacaatttcacacaggaaacag; 3′ gcttgcatgcctgcaggtcgactct
Terms and licenses: Academic/Nonprofit Terms; Industry Terms: Not Available to Industry
Depositor comments: in addition to Cas9 cassette, attR1-attR2 Gateway recombination sites together with ccdB cassette are present. Please visit https://www.biorxiv.org/content/10.1101/2021.05.20.444986v1 for bioRxiv preprint.
How to cite: pRU51 was a gift from Niko Geldner (Addgene plasmid # 167677 ; http://n2t.net/addgene:167677 ; RRID:Addgene_167677)
