[The description below was written by a language model from this plasmid's Addgene catalogue record and pLannotate feature annotations shown in this document.]
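Description:
pRU51 is a plant CRISPR/Cas9 binary vector of about 17.6 kb built on the pDe-CAS9 backbone, designed as the final destination vector for a single Gateway LR reaction. It carries two replication systems: a high-copy ColE1/pUC-type origin with the pBR322 bom site, and the pVS1 origin with its RepA and StaA functions, which is the type of broad-host-range module used for maintenance in Agrobacterium. Bacterial selection relies on the backbone aadA spectinomycin/streptomycin resistance gene plus the chloramphenicol resistance gene located inside the Gateway cassette. Because that cassette also encodes the gyrase toxin CcdB, the unrecombined vector is propagated in a ccdB-tolerant E. coli strain.

Three modules lie between the nopaline-type left and right T-DNA borders. The first is Streptococcus pyogenes Cas9, which the catalogue entry states is driven by the PcUB4-2 promoter. This promoter is not annotated in the feature table, although an unannotated stretch precedes the Cas9 coding sequence. A short RuBisCO small-subunit gene fragment follows Cas9, probably as part of a terminator region. The second module is the attR1–CmR–ccdB–attR2 cassette. An LR reaction with an entry clone, presumably carrying guide RNA expression units given the multiplex CRISPR assembly context, replaces this cassette, and loss of ccdB counter-selects non-recombinants. The third module is the FastRed marker, an oleosin–TagRFP fusion with an adjacent NOS terminator. The neighbouring Arabidopsis genomic fragment probably reflects the native oleosin upstream region. FastRed makes transgenic seeds fluoresce red, so transformants can be picked, and Cas9-free segregants later identified, without antibiotic or herbicide selection. The system was developed to speed the generation of multiple Arabidopsis mutants.
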