Features (pLannotate 1.2.2; 31 found; start..end, strand, type, name):
    226..627     +  CDS            Y4CG_SINFN (fragment): Protein inferred from homology: Swiss-Prot protein existence level 3. From Sinorhizobium fredii (strain NBRC 101917 / NGR234).
   1187..1816    +  CDS            pVS1 StaA: stability protein from the Pseudomonas plasmid pVS1 (Heeb et al., 2000)
   2245..3318    +  CDS            pVS1 RepA: replication protein from the Pseudomonas plasmid pVS1 (Heeb et al., 2000)
   3384..3578    +  rep_origin     pVS1 oriV: origin of replication for the Pseudomonas plasmid pVS1 (Heeb et al., 2000)
   3781..3820    +  CDS            rop (fragment): Rop protein, which maintains plasmids at low copy number; rop
   3922..4062    +  misc_feature   bom: basis of mobility region from pBR322
   4248..4836    -  rep_origin     ori: high-copy-number ColE1/pMB1/pBR322/pUC origin of replication
   5082..5869    -  CDS            SmR (fragment): aminoglycoside adenylyltransferase (Murphy, 1985); aadA; confers resistance to spectinomycin and streptomycin
   5880..5936    -  CDS            GmR (fragment): gentamycin acetyltransferase; aacC1; confers resistance to gentamycin
   6112..6135    -  promoter       Pc promoter (fragment): intI1 (promoter lies within the coding sequence); class 1 integron promoter
   6394..6418    +  misc_feature   LB T-DNA repeat: left border repeat from nopaline C58 T-DNA
   6494..6582    +  CDS            lacI (fragment): lac repressor; lacI; The lac repressor binds to the lac operator to inhibit transcription in E. coli. This inhibition can be relieved by adding lactose or isopropyl-β-D-thiogalactopyranoside (IPTG).
   6595..6616    +  protein_bind   CAP binding site: CAP binding activates transcription in the presence of cAMP. E. coli catabolite activator protein
   6631..6661    +  promoter       lac promoter: promoter for the E. coli lac operon
   6665..6687    +  protein_bind   lac operator (fragment): The lac repressor binds to the lac operator to inhibit transcription in E. coli. This inhibition can be relieved by adding lactose or isopropyl-β-D-thiogalactopyranoside (IPTG). lac repressor encoded by lacI
   7710..11813   +  CDS            cas9: CAS9_STRP1 - Also known as csn1 From Streptococcus pyogenes serotype M1.
  11848..11955   +  CDS            RBCS1 (fragment): RBS1_SPIOL - Also known as RBCS. Experimental evidence at protein level: Swiss-Prot protein existence level 1. RuBisCO catalyzes two reactions: the carboxylation of D- ribulose 1,5-bisphosphate, the primary event in carbon dioxide fixation, as well as the oxidative fragmentation of the pentose substrate. Both reactions occur simultaneously and in competition at the same active site. Although the small subunit is not catalytic it is essential for maximal activity. From Spinacia oleracea (Spinach).
  12358..12482   +  protein_bind   attR1: mutant version of attR; recombination site for the Gateway® LR reaction LR Clonase™
  12507..12537   +  promoter       lac UV5 promoter: E. coli lac promoter with an "up" mutation
  12561..12590   +  promoter       cat promoter (fragment): promoter of the E. coli cat gene encoding chloramphenicol acetyltransferase
  12591..13271   +  CDS            CmR: chloramphenicol acetyltransferase confers resistance to chloramphenicol
  13428..13586   +  CDS            ccdA (fragment): CCDA_ECO57 - Also known as H, letA. Experimental evidence at protein level: Swiss-Prot protein existence level 1. Antitoxin component of a type II toxin-antitoxin (TA) system which inhibits the post-segregational killing (PSK) of plasmid-free cells, also referred to as a plasmid addiction system. Binds to and blocks the activity of CcdB; will also remove bound CcdB protein from the CcdB-GyrA complex by forming a CcdA-CcdB complex, a process termed rejuvenation. Functions as a transcriptional corepressor for the ccdAB operon, repression also requires CcdB (By similarity). From Escherichia coli
  13591..13896   +  CDS            ccdB: CcdB, a bacterial toxin that poisons DNA gyrase; ccdB; Plasmids containing the ccdB gene cannot be propagated in standard E. coli strains.
  13937..14061   -  protein_bind   attR2: mutant version of attR; recombination site for the Gateway® LR reaction LR Clonase™
  14138..14173   +  misc_feature   MCS (fragment): pUC18/19 multiple cloning site
  14532..15056   -  CDS            MSR4 (fragment): MSRA4_ARATH - Also known as PMSR, PMSR4. Experimental evidence at protein level: Swiss-Prot protein existence level 1. Catalyzes the reduction of methionine sulfoxide (MetSO) to methionine in proteins. Plays a protective role against oxidative stress by restoring activity to proteins that have been inactivated by methionine oxidation. Prevents the methionine sulfoxidation of the heat shock protein HSP21 and its subsequent inactivation. MSRA family specifically reduces the MetSO S-enantiomer. From Arabidopsis thaliana (Mouse-ear cress).
  15598..16314   +  CDS            OLEO2_BRANA: Experimental evidence at protein level: Swiss-Prot protein existence level 1. May have a structural role to stabilize the lipid body during desiccation of the seed by preventing coalescence of the oil. Probably interacts with both lipid and phospholipid moieties of lipid bodies. May also provide recognition signals for specific lipase anchorage in lipolysis during seedling growth. From Brassica napus (Rape).
  16315..17007   +  CDS            TagRFP: TagRFP is a basic (constitutively fluorescent) red fluorescent protein published in 2007, derived from Entacmaea quadricolor. It has very low acid sensitivity.
  17009..17260   -  terminator     NOS terminator: nopaline synthase terminator and poly(A) signal
  17269..17423   +  CDS            lacZα (fragment): LacZα fragment of β-galactosidase; lacZ fragment
  17482..17506   +  misc_feature   RB T-DNA repeat: right border repeat from nopaline C58 T-DNA
>Addgene plasmid #167677 | pRU51 | addgene full sequence | sequence record 331094 | Addgene NGS Result
AGTACTTTGATCCAACCCCTCCGCTGCTATAGTGCAGTCGGCTTCTGACGTTCAGTGCAGCCGTCTTCTG
AAAACGACATGTCGCACAAGTCCTAAGTTACGCGACAGGCTGCCGCCCTGCCCTTTTCCTGGCGTTTTCT
TGTCGCGTGTTTTAGTCGCATAAAGTAGAATACTTGCGACTAGAACCGGAGACATTACGCCATGAACAAG
AGCGCCGCCGCTGGCCTGCTGGGCTATGCCCGCGTCAGCACCGACGACCAGGACTTGACCAACCAACGGG
CCGAACTGCACGCGGCCGGCTGCACCAAGCTGTTTTCCGAGAAGATCACCGGCACCAGGCGCGACCGCCC
GGAGCTGGCCAGGATGCTTGACCACCTACGCCCTGGCGACGTTGTGACAGTGACCAGGCTAGACCGCCTG
GCCCGCAGCACCCGCGACCTACTGGACATTGCCGAGCGCATCCAGGAGGCCGGCGCGGGCCTGCGTAGCC
TGGCAGAGCCGTGGGCCGACACCACCACGCCGGCCGGCCGCATGGTGTTGACCGTGTTCGCCGGCATTGC
CGAGTTCGAGCGTTCCCTAATCATCGACCGCACCCGGAGCGGGCGCGAGGCCGCCAAGGCCCGAGGCGTG
AAGTTTGGCCCCCGCCCTACCCTCACCCCGGCACAGATCGCGCACGCCCGCGAGCTGATCGACCAGGAAG
GCCGCACCGTGAAAGAGGCGGCTGCACTGCTTGGCGTGCATCGCTCGACCCTGTACCGCGCACTTGAGCG
CAGCGAGGAAGTGACGCCCACCGAGGCCAGGCGGCGCGGTGCCTTCCGTGAGGACGCATTGACCGAGGCC
GACGCCCTGGCGGCCGCCGAGAATGAACGCCAAGAGGAACAAGCATGAAACCGCACCAGGACGGCCAGGA
CGAACCGTTTTTCATTACCGAAGAGATCGAGGCGGAGATGATCGCGGCCGGGTACGTGTTCGAGCCGCCC
GCGCACGTCTCAACCGTGCGGCTGCATGAAATCCTGGCCGGTTTGTCTGATGCCAAGCTGGCGGCCTGGC
CGGCCAGCTTGGCCGCTGAAGAAACCGAGCGCCGCCGTCTAAAAAGGTGATGTGTATTTGAGTAAAACAG
CTTGCGTCATGCGGTCGCTGCGTATATGATGCGATGAGTAAATAAACAAATACGCAAGGGGAACGCATGA
AGGTTATCGCTGTACTTAACCAGAAAGGCGGGTCAGGCAAGACGACCATCGCAACCCATCTAGCCCGCGC
CCTGCAACTCGCCGGGGCCGATGTTCTGTTAGTCGATTCCGATCCCCAGGGCAGTGCCCGCGATTGGGCG
GCCGTGCGGGAAGATCAACCGCTAACCGTTGTCGGCATCGACCGCCCGACGATTGACCGCGACGTGAAGG
CCATCGGCCGGCGCGACTTCGTAGTGATCGACGGAGCGCCCCAGGCGGCGGACTTGGCTGTGTCCGCGAT
CAAGGCAGCCGACTTCGTGCTGATTCCGGTGCAGCCAAGCCCTTACGACATATGGGCCACCGCCGACCTG
GTGGAGCTGGTTAAGCAGCGCATTGAGGTCACGGATGGAAGGCTACAAGCGGCCTTTGTCGTGTCGCGGG
CGATCAAAGGCACGCGCATCGGCGGTGAGGTTGCCGAGGCGCTGGCCGGGTACGAGCTGCCCATTCTTGA
GTCCCGTATCACGCAGCGCGTGAGCTACCCAGGCACTGCCGCCGCCGGCACAACCGTTCTTGAATCAGAA
CCCGAGGGCGACGCTGCCCGCGAGGTCCAGGCGCTGGCCGCTGAAATTAAATCAAAACTCATTTGAGTTA
ATGAGGTAAAGAGAAAATGAGCAAAAGCACAAACACGCTAAGTGCCGGCCGTCCGAGCGCACGCAGCAGC
AAGGCTGCAACGTTGGCCAGCCTGGCAGACACGCCAGCCATGAAGCGGGTCAACTTTCAGTTGCCGGCGG
AGGATCACACCAAGCTGAAGATGTACGCGGTACGCCAAGGCAAGACCATTACCGAGCTGCTATCTGAATA
CATCGCGCAGCTACCAGAGTAAATGAGCAAATGAATAAATGAGTAGATGAATTTTAGCGGCTAAAGGAGG
CGGCATGGAAAATCAAGAACAACCAGGCACCGACGCCGTGGAATGCCCCATGTGTGGAGGAACGGGCGGT
TGGCCAGGCGTAAGCGGCTGGGTTGTCTGCCGGCCCTGCAATGGCACTGGAACCCCCAAGCCCGAGGAAT
CGGCGTGAGCGGTCGCAAACCATCCGGCCCGGTACAAATCGGCGCGGCGCTGGGTGATGACCTGGTGGAG
AAGTTGAAGGCCGCGCAGGCCGCCCAGCGGCAACGCATCGAGGCAGAAGCACGCCCCGGTGAATCGTGGC
AAGCGGCCGCTGATCGAATCCGCAAAGAATCCCGGCAACCGCCGGCAGCCGGTGCGCCGTCGATTAGGAA
GCCGCCCAAGGGCGACGAGCAACCAGATTTTTTCGTTCCGATGCTCTATGACGTGGGCACCCGCGATAGT
CGCAGCATCATGGACGTGGCCGTTTTCCGTCTGTCGAAGCGTGACCGACGAGCTGGCGAGGTGATCCGCT
ACGAGCTTCCAGACGGGCACGTAGAGGTTTCCGCAGGGCCGGCCGGCATGGCCAGTGTGTGGGATTACGA
CCTGGTACTGATGGCGGTTTCCCATCTAACCGAATCCATGAACCGATACCGGGAAGGGAAGGGAGACAAG
CCCGGCCGCGTGTTCCGTCCACACGTTGCGGACGTACTCAAGTTCTGCCGGCGAGCCGATGGCGGAAAGC
AGAAAGACGACCTGGTAGAAACCTGCATTCGGTTAAACACCACGCACGTTGCCATGCAGCGTACGAAGAA
GGCCAAGAACGGCCGCCTGGTGACGGTATCCGAGGGTGAAGCCTTGATTAGCCGCTACAAGATCGTAAAG
AGCGAAACCGGGCGGCCGGAGTACATCGAGATCGAGCTAGCTGATTGGATGTACCGCGAGATCACAGAAG
GCAAGAACCCGGACGTGCTGACGGTTCACCCCGATTACTTTTTGATCGATCCCGGCATCGGCCGTTTTCT
CTACCGCCTGGCACGCCGCGCCGCAGGCAAGGCAGAAGCCAGATGGTTGTTCAAGACGATCTACGAACGC
AGTGGCAGCGCCGGAGAGTTCAAGAAGTTCTGTTTCACCGTGCGCAAGCTGATCGGGTCAAATGACCTGC
CGGAGTACGATTTGAAGGAGGAGGCGGGGCAGGCTGGCCCGATCCTAGTCATGCGCTACCGCAACCTGAT
CGAGGGCGAAGCATCCGCCGGTTCCTAATGTACGGAGCAGATGCTAGGGCAAATTGCCCTAGCAGGGGAA
AAAGGTCGAAAAGGTCTCTTTCCTGTGGATAGCACGTACATTGGGAACCCAAAGCCGTACATTGGGAACC
GGAACCCGTACATTGGGAACCCAAAGCCGTACATTGGGAACCGGTCACACATGTAAGTGACTGATATAAA
AGAGAAAAAAGGCGATTTTTCCGCCTAAAACTCTTTAAAACTTATTAAAACTCTTAAAACCCGCCTGGCC
TGTGCATAACTGTCTGGCCAGCGCACAGCCGAAGAGCTGCAAAAAGCGCCTACCCTTCGGTCGCTGCGCT
CCCTACGCCCCGCCGCTTCGCGTCGGCCTATCGCGGCCGCTGGCCGCTCAAAAATGGCTGGCCTACGGCC
AGGCAATCTACCAGGGCGCGGACAAGCCGCGCCGTCGCCACTCGACCGCCGGCGCCCACATCAAGGCACC
CTGCCTCGCGCGTTTCGGTGATGACGGTGAAAACCTCTGACACATGCAGCTCCCGGAGACGGTCACAGCT
TGTCTGTAAGCGGATGCCGGGAGCAGACAAGCCCGTCAGGGCGCGTCAGCGGGTGTTGGCGGGTGTCGGG
GCGCAGCCATGACCCAGTCACGTAGCGATAGCGGAGTGTATACTGGCTTAACTATGCGGCATCAGAGCAG
ATTGTACTGAGAGTGCACCATATGCGGTGTGAAATACCGCACAGATGCGTAAGGAGAAAATACCGCATCA
GGCGCTCTTCCGCTTCCTCGCTCACTGACTCGCTGCGCTCGGTCGTTCGGCTGCGGCGAGCGGTATCAGC
TCACTCAAAGGCGGTAATACGGTTATCCACAGAATCAGGGGATAACGCAGGAAAGAACATGTGAGCAAAA
GGCCAGCAAAAGGCCAGGAACCGTAAAAAGGCCGCGTTGCTGGCGTTTTTCCATAGGCTCCGCCCCCCTG
ACGAGCATCACAAAAATCGACGCTCAAGTCAGAGGTGGCGAAACCCGACAGGACTATAAAGATACCAGGC
GTTTCCCCCTGGAAGCTCCCTCGTGCGCTCTCCTGTTCCGACCCTGCCGCTTACCGGATACCTGTCCGCC
TTTCTCCCTTCGGGAAGCGTGGCGCTTTCTCATAGCTCACGCTGTAGGTATCTCAGTTCGGTGTAGGTCG
TTCGCTCCAAGCTGGGCTGTGTGCACGAACCCCCCGTTCAGCCCGACCGCTGCGCCTTATCCGGTAACTA
TCGTCTTGAGTCCAACCCGGTAAGACACGACTTATCGCCACTGGCAGCAGCCACTGGTAACAGGATTAGC
AGAGCGAGGTATGTAGGCGGTGCTACAGAGTTCTTGAAGTGGTGGCCTAACTACGGCTACACTAGAAGGA
CAGTATTTGGTATCTGCGCTCTGCTGAAGCCAGTTACCTTCGGAAAAAGAGTTGGTAGCTCTTGATCCGG
CAAACAAACCACCGCTGGTAGCGGTGGTTTTTTTGTTTGCAAGCAGCAGATTACGCGCAGAAAAAAAGGA
TCTCAAGAAGATCCTTTGATCTTTTCTACGGGGTCTGACGCTCAGTGGAACGAAAACTCACGTTAAGGGA
TTTTGGTCATGCATGATATATCTCCCAATTTGTGTAGGGCTTATTATGCACGCTTAAAAATAATAAAAGC
AGACTTGACCTGATAGTTTGGCTGTGAGCAATTATGTGCTTAGTGCATCTAACGCTTGAGTTAAGCCGCG
CCGCGAAGCGGCGTCGGCTTGAACGAATTTCTAGCTAGACATTATTTGCCGACTACCTTGGTGATCTCGC
CTTTCACGTAGTGGACAAATTCTTCCAACTGATCTGCGCGCGAGGCCAAGCGATCTTCTTCTTGTCCAAG
ATAAGCCTGTCTAGCTTCAAGTATGACGGGCTGATACTGGGCCGGCAGGCGCTCCATTGCCCAGTCGGCA
GCGACATCCTTCGGCGCGATTTTGCCGGTTACTGCGCTGTACCAAATGCGGGACAACGTAAGCACTACAT
TTCGCTCATCGCCAGCCCAGTCGGGCGGCGAGTTCCATAGCGTTAAGGTTTCATTTAGCGCCTCAAATAG
ATCCTGTTCAGGAACCGGATCAAAGAGTTCCTCCGCCGCTGGACCTACCAAGGCAACGCTATGTTCTCTT
GCTTTTGTCAGCAAGATAGCCAGATCAATGTCGATCGTGGCTGGCTCGAAGATACCTGCAAGAATGTCAT
TGCGCTGCCATTCTCCAAATTGCAGTTCGCGCTTAGCTGGATAACGCCACGGAATGATGTCGTCGTGCAC
AACAATGGTGACTTCTACAGCGCGGAGAATCTCGCTCTCTCCAGGGGAAGCCGAAGTTTCCAAAAGGTCG
TTGATCAAAGCTCGCCGCGTTGTTTCATCAAGCCTTACGGTCACCGTAACCAGCAAATCAATATCACTGT
GTGGCTTCAGGCCGCCATCCACTGCGGAGCCGTACAAATGTACGGCCAGCAACGTCGGTTCGAGATGGCG
CTCGATGACGCCAACTACCTCTGATAGTTGAGTCGATACTTCGGCGATCACCGCTTCCCCCATGATGTTT
AACTTTGTTTTAGGGCGACTGCCCTGCTGCGTAACATCGTTGCTGCTCCATAACATCAAACATCGACCCA
CGGCGTAACGCGCTTGCTGCTTGGATGCCCGAGGCATAGACTGTACCCCAAAAAAACAGTCATAACAAGC
CATGAAAACCGCCACTGCGCCGTTACCACCGCTGCGTTCGGTCAAGGTTCTGGACCAGTTGCGTGAGCGC
ATACGCTACTTGCATTACAGCTTACGAACCGAACAGGCTTATGTCCACTGGGTTCGTGCCCGAATTGATC
ACAGGCAGCAACGCTCTGTCATCGTTACAATCAACATGCTACCCTCCGCGAGATCATCCGTGTTTCAAAC
CCGGCAGCTTAGTTGCCGTTCTTCCGAATAGCATCGGTAACATGAGCAAAGTCTGCCGCCTTACAACGGC
TCTCCCGCTGACGCCGTCCCGGACTGATGGGCTGCCTGTATCGAGTGGTGATTTTGTGCCGAGCTGCCGG
TCGGGGAGCTGTTGGCTGGCTGGTGGCAGGATATATTGTGGTGTAAACAAATTGACGCTTAGACAACTTA
ATAACACATTGCGGACGTTTTTAATGTACTGAATTAACGCCGAATTGCTCTAGCCAATACGCAAACCGCC
TCTCCCCGCGCGTTGGCCGATTCATTAATGCAGCTGGCACGACAGGTTTCCCGACTGGAAAGCGGGCAGT
GAGCGCAACGCAATTAATGTGAGTTAGCTCACTCATTAGGCACCCCAGGCTTTACACTTTATGCTTCCGG
CTCGTATGTTGTGTGGAATTGTGAGCGGATAACAATTTCACACAGGAAACAGCTATGACATGATTACGAA
TTCAAAAATTACGGATATGAATATAGGCATATCCGTATCCGAATTATCCGTTTGACAGCTAGCAACGATT
GTACAATTGCTTCTTTAAAAAAGGAAGAAAGAAAGAAAGAAAAGAATCAACATCAGCGTTAACAAACGGC
CCCGTTACGGCCCAAACGGTCATATAGAGTAACGGCGTTAAGCGTTGAAAGACTCCTATCGAAATACGTA
ACCGCAAACGTGTCATAGTCAGATCCCCTCTTCCTTCACCGCCTCAAACACAAAAATAATCTTCTACAGC
CTATATATACAACCCCCCCTTCTATCTCTCCTTTCTCACAATTCATCATCTTTCTTTCTCTACCCCCAAT
TTTAAGAAATCCTCTCTTCTCCTCTTCATTTTCAAGGTAAATCTCTCTCTCTCTCTCTCTCTCTGTTATT
CCTTGTTTTAATTAGGTATGTATTATTGCTAGTTTGTTAATCTGCTTATCTTATGTATGCCTTATGTGAA
TATCTTTATCTTGTTCATCTCATCCGTTTAGAAGCTATAAATTTGTTGATTTGACTGTGTATCTACACGT
GGTTATGTTTATATCTAATCAGATATGAATTTCTTCATATTGTTGCGTTTGTGTGTACCAATCCGAAATC
GTTGATTTTTTTCATTTAATCGTGTAGCTAATTGTACGTATACATATGGATCTACGTATCAATTGTTCAT
CTGTTTGTGTTTGTATGTATACAGATCTGAAAACATCACTTCTCTCATCTGATTGTGTTGTTACATACAT
AGATATAGATCTGTTATATCATTTTTTTTATTAATTGTGTATATATATATGTGCATAGATCTGGATTACA
TGATTGTGATTATTTACATGATTTTGTTATTTACGTATGTATATATGTAGATCTGGACTTTTTGGAGTTG
TTGACTTGATTGTATTTGTGTGTGTATATGTGTGTTCTGATCTTGATATGTTATGTATGTGCAGCGAATT
CGGCGCGCCATGGATAAGAAGTACTCTATCGGACTCGATATCGGAACTAACTCTGTGGGATGGGCTGTGA
TCACCGATGAGTACAAGGTGCCATCTAAGAAGTTCAAGGTTCTCGGAAACACCGATAGGCACTCTATCAA
GAAAAACCTTATCGGTGCTCTCCTCTTCGATTCTGGTGAAACTGCTGAGGCTACCAGACTCAAGAGAACC
GCTAGAAGAAGGTACACCAGAAGAAAGAACAGGATCTGCTACCTCCAAGAGATCTTCTCTAACGAGATGG
CTAAAGTGGATGATTCATTCTTCCACAGGCTCGAAGAGTCATTCCTCGTGGAAGAAGATAAGAAGCACGA
GAGGCACCCTATCTTCGGAAACATCGTTGATGAGGTGGCATACCACGAGAAGTACCCTACTATCTACCAC
CTCAGAAAGAAGCTCGTTGATTCTACTGATAAGGCTGATCTCAGGCTCATCTACCTCGCTCTCGCTCACA
TGATCAAGTTCAGAGGACACTTCCTCATCGAGGGTGATCTCAACCCTGATAACTCTGATGTGGATAAGTT
GTTCATCCAGCTCGTGCAGACCTACAACCAGCTTTTCGAAGAGAACCCTATCAACGCTTCAGGTGTGGAT
GCTAAGGCTATCCTCTCTGCTAGGCTCTCTAAGTCAAGAAGGCTTGAGAACCTCATTGCTCAGCTCCCTG
GTGAGAAGAAGAACGGACTTTTCGGAAACTTGATCGCTCTCTCTCTCGGACTCACCCCTAACTTCAAGTC
TAACTTCGATCTCGCTGAGGATGCAAAGCTCCAGCTCTCAAAGGATACCTACGATGATGATCTCGATAAC
CTCCTCGCTCAGATCGGAGATCAGTACGCTGATTTGTTCCTCGCTGCTAAGAACCTCTCTGATGCTATCC
TCCTCAGTGATATCCTCAGAGTGAACACCGAGATCACCAAGGCTCCACTCTCAGCTTCTATGATCAAGAG
ATACGATGAGCACCACCAGGATCTCACACTTCTCAAGGCTCTTGTTAGACAGCAGCTCCCAGAGAAGTAC
AAAGAGATTTTCTTCGATCAGTCTAAGAACGGATACGCTGGTTACATCGATGGTGGTGCATCTCAAGAAG
AGTTCTACAAGTTCATCAAGCCTATCCTCGAGAAGATGGATGGAACCGAGGAACTCCTCGTGAAGCTCAA
TAGAGAGGATCTTCTCAGAAAGCAGAGGACCTTCGATAACGGATCTATCCCTCATCAGATCCACCTCGGA
GAGTTGCACGCTATCCTTAGAAGGCAAGAGGATTTCTACCCATTCCTCAAGGATAACAGGGAAAAGATTG
AGAAGATTCTCACCTTCAGAATCCCTTACTACGTGGGACCTCTCGCTAGAGGAAACTCAAGATTCGCTTG
GATGACCAGAAAGTCTGAGGAAACCATCACCCCTTGGAACTTCGAAGAGGTGGTGGATAAGGGTGCTAGT
GCTCAGTCTTTCATCGAGAGGATGACCAACTTCGATAAGAACCTTCCAAACGAGAAGGTGCTCCCTAAGC
ACTCTTTGCTCTACGAGTACTTCACCGTGTACAACGAGTTGACCAAGGTTAAGTACGTGACCGAGGGAAT
GAGGAAGCCTGCTTTTTTGTCAGGTGAGCAAAAGAAGGCTATCGTTGATCTCTTGTTCAAGACCAACAGA
AAGGTGACCGTGAAGCAGCTCAAAGAGGATTACTTCAAGAAAATCGAGTGCTTCGATTCAGTTGAGATTT
CTGGTGTTGAGGATAGGTTCAACGCATCTCTCGGAACCTACCACGATCTCCTCAAGATCATTAAGGATAA
GGATTTCTTGGATAACGAGGAAAACGAGGATATCTTGGAGGATATCGTTCTTACCCTCACCCTCTTTGAA
GATAGAGAGATGATTGAAGAAAGGCTCAAGACCTACGCTCATCTCTTCGATGATAAGGTGATGAAGCAGT
TGAAGAGAAGAAGATACACTGGTTGGGGAAGGCTCTCAAGAAAGCTCATTAACGGAATCAGGGATAAGCA
GTCTGGAAAGACAATCCTTGATTTCCTCAAGTCTGATGGATTCGCTAACAGAAACTTCATGCAGCTCATC
CACGATGATTCTCTCACCTTTAAAGAGGATATCCAGAAGGCTCAGGTTTCAGGACAGGGTGATAGTCTCC
ATGAGCATATCGCTAACCTCGCTGGATCTCCTGCAATCAAGAAGGGAATCCTCCAGACTGTGAAGGTTGT
GGATGAGTTGGTGAAGGTGATGGGAAGGCATAAGCCTGAGAACATCGTGATCGAAATGGCTAGAGAGAAC
CAGACCACTCAGAAGGGACAGAAGAACTCTAGGGAAAGGATGAAGAGGATCGAGGAAGGTATCAAAGAGC
TTGGATCTCAGATCCTCAAAGAGCACCCTGTTGAGAACACTCAGCTCCAGAATGAGAAGCTCTACCTCTA
CTACCTCCAGAACGGAAGGGATATGTATGTGGATCAAGAGTTGGATATCAACAGGCTCTCTGATTACGAT
GTTGATCATATCGTGCCACAGTCATTCTTGAAGGATGATTCTATCGATAACAAGGTGCTCACCAGGTCTG
ATAAGAACAGGGGTAAGAGTGATAACGTGCCAAGTGAAGAGGTTGTGAAGAAAATGAAGAACTATTGGAG
GCAGCTCCTCAACGCTAAGCTCATCACTCAGAGAAAGTTCGATAACTTGACTAAGGCTGAGAGGGGAGGA
CTCTCTGAATTGGATAAGGCAGGATTCATCAAGAGGCAGCTTGTGGAAACCAGGCAGATCACTAAGCACG
TTGCACAGATCCTCGATTCTAGGATGAACACCAAGTACGATGAGAACGATAAGTTGATCAGGGAAGTGAA
GGTTATCACCCTCAAGTCAAAGCTCGTGTCTGATTTCAGAAAGGATTTCCAATTCTACAAGGTGAGGGAA
ATCAACAACTACCACCACGCTCACGATGCTTACCTTAACGCTGTTGTTGGAACCGCTCTCATCAAGAAGT
ATCCTAAGCTCGAGTCAGAGTTCGTGTACGGTGATTACAAGGTGTACGATGTGAGGAAGATGATCGCTAA
GTCTGAGCAAGAGATCGGAAAGGCTACCGCTAAGTATTTCTTCTACTCTAACATCATGAATTTCTTCAAG
ACCGAGATTACCCTCGCTAACGGTGAGATCAGAAAGAGGCCACTCATCGAGACAAACGGTGAAACAGGTG
AGATCGTGTGGGATAAGGGAAGGGATTTCGCTACCGTTAGAAAGGTGCTCTCTATGCCACAGGTGAACAT
CGTTAAGAAAACCGAGGTGCAGACCGGTGGATTCTCTAAAGAGTCTATCCTCCCTAAGAGGAACTCTGAT
AAGCTCATTGCTAGGAAGAAGGATTGGGACCCTAAGAAATACGGTGGTTTCGATTCTCCTACCGTGGCTT
ACTCTGTTCTCGTTGTGGCTAAGGTTGAGAAGGGAAAGAGTAAGAAGCTCAAGTCTGTTAAGGAACTTCT
CGGAATCACTATCATGGAAAGGTCATCTTTCGAGAAGAACCCAATCGATTTCCTCGAGGCTAAGGGATAC
AAAGAGGTTAAGAAGGATCTCATCATCAAGCTCCCAAAGTACTCACTCTTCGAACTCGAGAACGGTAGAA
AGAGGATGCTCGCTTCTGCTGGTGAGCTTCAAAAGGGAAACGAGCTTGCTCTCCCATCTAAGTACGTTAA
CTTTCTTTACCTCGCTTCTCACTACGAGAAGTTGAAGGGATCTCCAGAAGATAACGAGCAGAAGCAACTT
TTCGTTGAGCAGCACAAGCACTACTTGGATGAGATCATCGAGCAGATCTCTGAGTTCTCTAAAAGGGTGA
TCCTCGCTGATGCAAACCTCGATAAGGTGTTGTCTGCTTACAACAAGCACAGAGATAAGCCTATCAGGGA
ACAGGCAGAGAACATCATCCATCTCTTCACCCTTACCAACCTCGGTGCTCCTGCTGCTTTCAAGTACTTC
GATACAACCATCGATAGGAAGAGATACACCTCTACCAAAGAAGTGCTCGATGCTACCCTCATCCATCAGT
CTATCACTGGACTCTACGAGACTAGGATCGATCTCTCACAGCTCGGTGGTGATTCAAGGGCTGATCCTAA
GAAGAAGAGGAAGGTTTGAGGCGCGCCGAGCTCCAGGCCTCCCAGCTTTCGTCCGTATCATCGGTTTCGA
CAACGTTCGTCAAGTTCAATGCATCAGTTTCATTGCCCACACACCAGAATCCTACTAAGTTTGAGTATTA
TGGCATTGGAAAAGCTGTTTTCTTCTATCATTTGTTCTGCTTGTAATTTACTGTGTTCTTTCAGTTTTTG
TTTTCGGACATCAAAATGCAAATGGATGGATAAGAGTTAATAAATGATATGGTCCTTTTGTTCATTCTCA
AATTATTATTATCTGTTGTTTTTACTTTAATGGGTTGAATTTAAGTAAGAAAGGAACTAACAGTGTGATA
TTAAGGTGCAATGTTAGACATATAAAACAGTCTTTCACCTCTCTTTGGTTATGTCTTGAATTGGTTTGTT
TCTTCACTTATCTGTGTAATCAAGTTTACTATGAGTCTATGATCAAGTAATTATGCAATCAAGTTAAGTA
CAGTATAGGCTTGAGCTCCCTAGGCCTGTTATCCCTAACAAGTTTGTACAAAAAAGCTGAACGAGAAACG
TAAAATGATATAAATATCAATATATTAAATTAGATTTTGCATAAAAAACAGACTACATAATACTGTAAAA
CACAACATATCCAGTCACTATGGCGGCCGCATTAGGCACCCCAGGCTTTACACTTTATGCTTCCGGCTCG
TATAATGTGTGGATTTTGAGTTAGGATCCGTCGAGATTTTCAGGAGCTAAGGAAGCTAAAATGGAGAAAA
AAATCACTGGATATACCACCGTTGATATATCCCAATGGCATCGTAAAGAACATTTTGAGGCATTTCAGTC
AGTTGCTCAATGTACCTATAACCAGACCGTTCAGCTGGATATTACGGCCTTTTTAAAGACCGTAAAGAAA
AATAAGCACAAGTTTTATCCGGCCTTTATTCACATTCTTGCCCGCCTGATGAATGCTCATCCGGAATTCC
GTATGGCAATGAAAGACGGTGAGCTGGTGATATGGGATAGTGTTCACCCTTGTTACACCGTTTTCCATGA
GCAAACTGAAACGTTTTCATCGCTCTGGAGTGAATACCACGACGATTTCCGGCAGTTTCTACACATATAT
TCGCAAGATGTGGCGTGTTACGGTGAAAACCTGGCCTATTTCCCTAAAGGGTTTATTGAGAATATGTTTT
TCGTCTCAGCCAATCCCTGGGTGAGTTTCACCAGTTTTGATTTAAACGTGGCCAATATGGACAACTTCTT
CGCCCCCGTTTTCACCATGGGCAAATATTATACGCAAGGCGACAAGGTGCTGATGCCGCTGGCGATTCAG
GTTCATCATGCCGTTTGTGATGGCTTCCATGTCGGCAGAATGCTTAATGAATTACAACAGTACTGCGATG
AGTGGCAGGCGGGGCGTAATCTAGAGGATCCGGCTTACTAAAAGCCAGATAACAGTATGCGTATTTGCGC
GCTGATTTTTGCGGTATAAGAATATATACTGATATGTATACCCGAAGTATGTCAAAAAGAGGTATGCTAT
GAAGCAGCGTATTACAGTGACAGTTGACAGCGACAGCTATCAGTTGCTCAAGGCATATATGATGTCAATA
TCTCCGGTCTGGTAAGCACAACCATGCAGAATGAAGCCCGTCGTCTGCGTGCCGAACGCTGGAAAGCGGA
AAATCAGGAAGGGATGGCTGAGGTCGCCCGGTTTATTGAAATGAACGGCTCTTTTGCTGACGAGAACAGG
GGCTGGTGAAATGCAGTTTAAGGTTTACACCTATAAAAGAGAGAGCCGTTATCGTCTGTTTGTGGATGTA
CAGAGTGATATTATTGACACGCCCGGGCGACGGATGGTGATCCCCCTGGCCAGTGCACGTCTGCTGTCAG
ATAAAGTCCCCCGTGAACTTTACCCGGTGGTGCATATCGGGGATGAAAGCTGGCGCATGATGACCACCGA
TATGGCCAGTGTGCCGGTCTCCGTTATCGGGGAAGAAGTGGCTGATCTCAGCCACCGCGAAAATGACATC
AAAAACGCCATTAACCTGATGTTCTGGGGAATATAAATGTCAGGCTCCCTTATACACAGCCAGTCTGCAG
GTCGACCATAGTGACTGGATATGTTGTGTTTTACAGTATTATGTAGTCTGTTTTTTATGCAAAATCTAAT
TTAATATATTGATATTTATATCATTTTACGTTTCTCGTTCAGCTTTCTTGTACAAAGTGGTTCGATAATT
CCGATCCAGCCTAGGCCCGGGCCTGAGGACGCGTCCATGGTTAATTAAGACGTCCGGACCGACTAGTGGA
TCCTCTAGAGTCGACCTGCAGGCATGCAAGCTTCTTCAAGTGTATGTAGGTATAGTAACATGAACAAGAA
CAGACTCAAGTACAAGATCGCATACGAAAATGGAAATGGCAATGTCACTTCCACATAATCAAACACGAAT
CCTCATATCAACAAGGCCTGAGATTCTAACTAGCTCATAACAACTTAGCCAATAGTTACTTGAGACTACC
AAATGTATGTAGAACTAAAGACTAAGGGACAGAGAGTTCGTCTAAACAGGTGAATCTAGTCGTTGTTATC
TAATAAACAATTCAGCCCCAAATGCAGAACACACATAGAGCTCTCTATTGATTCAAATTACGATCTGATA
CTGATAACGTCTAGATTTTTAGGGTTAAAGCAATCAATCACCTGACGATTCAAGGTGGTTGGATCATGAC
GATTCCAGAAAACATCAAGCAAGCTCTCAAAGCTACACTCTTTGGGATCATACTGAACTCTAACAACCTC
GTTATGTCCCGTAGTGCCAGTACAGACATCCTCGTAACTCGGATTGTGCACGATGCCATGGCTATACCCA
ACCTCGGTCTTGGTCACACCAGGAACTCTCTGGTAAGCTAGCTCCACTCCCCAGAAACAACCGGCGCCAA
ATTGCGCGAATTGCTGACCTGAAGACGGAACATCATCGTCGGGTCCTTGGGCGATTGCGGCGGAAGATGG
GTCAGCTTGGGCTTGAGGACGAGACCCGAATCCGAGTCTGTTGAAAAGGTTGTTCATTGGGGATTTGTAT
ACGGAGATTGGTCGTCGAGAGGTTTGAGGGAAAGGACAAATGGGTTTGGCTCTGGAGAAAGAGAGTGCGG
CTTTAGAGAGAGAATTGAGAGGTTTAGAGAGAGATGCGGCGGCGATGAGCGGAGGAGAGACGACGAGGAC
CTGCATTATCAAAGCAGTGACGTGGTGAAATTTGGAACTTTTAAGAGGCAGATAGATTTATTATTTGTAT
CCATTTTCTTCATTGTTCTAGAATGTCGCGGAACAAATTTTAAAACTAAATCCTAAATTTTTCTAATTTT
GTTGCCAATAGTGGATATGTGGGCCGTATAGAAGGAATCTATTGAAGGCCCAAACCCATACTGACGAGCC
CAAAGGTTCGTTTTGCGTTTTATGTTTCGGTTCGATGCCAACGCCACATTCTGAGCTAGGCAAAAAACAA
ACGTGTCTTTGAATAGACTCCTCTCGTTAACACATGCAGCGGCTGCATGGTGACGCCATTAACACGTGGC
CTACAATTGCATGATGTCTCCATTGACACGTGACTTCTCGTCTCCTTTCTTAATATATCTAACAAACACT
CCTACCTCTTCCAAAATATATACACATCTTTTTGATCAATCTCTCATTCAAAATCTCATTCTCTCTAGTA
AACAAGAACAAAAAAATGGCGGATACAGCTAGAGGAACCCATCACGATATCATCGGCAGAGACCAGTACC
CGATGATGGGCCGAGACCGAGACCAGTACCAGATGTCCGGACGAGGATCTGACTACTCCAAGTCTAGGCA
GATTGCTAAAGCTGCAACTGCTGTCACAGCTGGTGGTTCCCTCCTTGTTCTCTCCAGCCTTACCCTTGTT
GGAACTGTCATAGCTTTGACTGTTGCAACACCTCTGCTCGTTATCTTCAGCCCAATCCTTGTCCCGGCTC
TCATCACAGTTGCACTCCTCATCACCGGTTTTCTTTCCTCTGGAGGGTTTGGCATTGCCGCTATAACCGT
TTTCTCTTGGATTTACAAGTAAGCACACATTTATCATCTTACTTCATAATTTTGTGCAATATGTGCATGC
ATGTGTTGAGCCAGTAGCTTTGGATCAATTTTTTTGGTCGAATAACAAATGTAACAATAAGAAATTGCAA
ATTCTAGGGAACATTTGGTTAACTAAATACGAAATTTGACCTAGCTAGCTTGAATGTGTCTGTGTATATC
ATCTATATAGGTAAAATGCTTGGTATGATACCTATTGATTGTGAATAGGTACGCAACGGGAGAGCACCCA
CAGGGATCAGACAAGTTGGACAGTGCAAGGATGAAGTTGGGAAGCAAAGCTCAGGATCTGAAAGACAGAG
CTCAGTACTACGGACAGCAACATACTGGTGGGGAACATGACCGTGACCGTACTCGTGGTGGCCAGCACAC
TACTATGAGCGAGCTGATTAAGGAGAACATGCACATGAAGCTGTACATGGAGGGCACCGTGAACAACCAC
CACTTCAAGTGCACATCCGAGGGCGAAGGCAAGCCCTACGAGGGCACCCAGACCATGAGAATCAAGGTGG
TCGAGGGCGGCCCTCTCCCCTTCGCCTTCGACATCCTGGCTACCAGCTTCATGTACGGCAGCAGAACCTT
CATCAACCACACCCAGGGCATCCCCGACTTCTTTAAGCAGTCCTTCCCTGAGGGCTTCACATGGGAGAGA
GTCACCACATACGAAGACGGGGGCGTGCTGACCGCTACCCAGGACACCAGCCTCCAGGACGGCTGCCTCA
TCTACAACGTCAAGATCAGAGGGGTGAACTTCCCATCCAACGGCCCTGTGATGCAGAAGAAAACACTCGG
CTGGGAGGCCAACACCGAGATGCTGTACCCCGCTGACGGCGGCCTGGAAGGCAGAAGCGACATGGCCCTG
AAGCTCGTGGGCGGGGGCCACCTGATCTGCAACTTCAAGACCACATACAGATCCAAGAAACCCGCTAAGA
ACCTCAAGATGCCCGGCGTCTACTATGTGGACCACAGACTGGAAAGAATCAAGGAGGCCGACAAAGAGAC
CTACGTCGAGCAGCACGAGGTGGCTGTGGCCAGATACTGCGACCTCCCTAGCAAACTGGGGCACAAGTGA
TCTAGTAACATAGATGACACCGCGCGCGATAATTTATCCTAGTTTGCGCGCTATATTTTGTTTTCTATCG
CGTATTAAATGTATAATTGCGGGACTCTAATCATAAAAACCCATCTCATAAATAACGTCATGCATTACAT
GTTAATTATTACATGCTTAACGTAATTCAACAGAAATTATATGATAATCATCGCAAGACCGGCAACAGGA
TTCAATCTTAAGAAACTTTATTGCCAAATGTTTGAACGATAAGCTTGGCACTGGCCGTCGTTTTACAACG
TCGTGACTGGGAAAACCCTGGCGTTACCCAACTTAATCGCCTTGCAGCACATCCCCCTTTCGCCAGCTGG
CGTAATAGCGAAGAGGCCCGCACCGATCGCCCTTCCCAACAGTTGCGCAGCCTGAATGGCGAATGAGCTT
GAGCTTGGATCAGATTGTCGTTTCCCGCCTTCAGTTTAAACTATCAGTGTTTGACAGGATATATTGGCGG
GTAAACCTAAGAGAAAAGAGCGTTTATTAGAATAATCGGATATTTAAAAGGGCGTGAAAAGGTTTATCCG
TTCGTCCATTTGTATGTGCATGCCAACCACAGGGTTCCCCTCGGGATCAAAGTACTTTAAAGTACTTTAA
AGTACTTTAA
